Addgene plasmid #230167: AiP14980 - pAAV-AiE1390h-minBG-SYFP2-P2A-3XFLAG-10aa-H2B-WPRE3-BGHpA (Alias: CN4980)
Purpose: AiE1390h is an enhancer sequence, designed to drive AAV-mediated transgene expression in specific populations of brain cells
Depositing lab: Allen Institute for Brain Science & Boaz Levi. Depositing organization: Allen Institute. Publication: A suite of enhancer AAVs and transgenic mouse lines for genetic access to cortical cell types. Ben-Simon Y, Hooper M, Narayan S, Daigle TL, Dwivedi D, Way SW, Oster A, Stafford DA, Mich JK, Taormina MJ, Martinez RA, Opitz-Araya X, Roth JR, Alexander JR, Allen S, Amster A, Arbuckle J, Ayala A, Baker PM, Bakken TE, Barcelli T, Barta S, Bendrick J, Bertagnolli D, Bielstein C, Bishwakarma P, Bowlus J, Boyer G, Brouner K, Casian B, Casper T, Chakka AB, Chakrabarty R, Chance RK, Chavan S, Clark M, Colbert K, Collman F, Daniel S, Departee M, DiValentin P, Donadio N, Dotson N, Egdorf T, Fliss T, Gabitto M, Garcia J, Gary A, Gasperini M, Gloe J, Goldy J, Gore BB, Graybuck L, Greisman N, Haeseleer F, Halterman C, Haradon Z, Hastings SD, Helback O, Ho W, Hockemeyer D, Huang C, Huff S, Hunker A, Johansen N, Jones D, Juneau Z, Kalmbach B, Kannan M, Khem S, Kussick E, Kutsal R, Larsen R, Lee C, Lee AY, Leibly M, Lenz GH, Li S, Liang E, Lusk N, Madigan Z, Malloy J, Malone J, McCue R, Melchor J, Mollenkopf T, Moosman S, Morin E, Newman D, Ng L, Ngo K, Omstead V, Otto S, Oyama A, Pena N, Pham T, Phillips E, Pom CA, Potekhina L, Ransford S, Ray PL, Rette D, Reynoldson C, Rimorin C, Rocha D, Ruiz A, Sanchez REA, Sawyer L, Sedeno-Cortes A, Sevigny JP, Shapovalova N, Shepard N, Shulga L, Sigler AR, Siverts L, Soliman S, Somasundaram S, Staats B, Stewart K, Szelenyi E, Tieu M, Trader C, Tran A, van Velthoven CTJ, Walker M, Wang Y, Weed N, Wirthlin M, Wood T, Wynalda B, Yao Z, Zhou T, Ariza J, Dee N, Reding M, Ronellenfitch K, Mufti S, Sunkin SM, Smith KA, Esposito L, Waters J, Thyagarajan B, Yao S, Lein ES, Zeng H, Levi BP, Ngai J, Ting JT, Tasic B. Cell. 2025 May 16:S0092-8674(25)00513-6. doi: 10.1016/j.cell.2025.05.002. PubMed 40403729.
Backbone
  Vector backbone: pAAV2
  Vector type: AAV
Growth in bacteria
  Bacterial resistance: Ampicillin, 100 μg/mL
  Growth temperature: 37°C
  Growth strain: NEB Stable
  Copy number: High Copy
Gene/Insert
  Gene/Insert name: SYFP2-P2A-3XFLAG-10aa-H2B
  Species: Synthetic
  Promoter: minBG
  Cloning method: Gibson Cloning
Terms and licenses: Academic/Nonprofit Terms; Industry Terms: Not Available to Industry
How to cite: AiP14980 - pAAV-AiE1390h-minBG-SYFP2-P2A-3XFLAG-10aa-H2B-WPRE3-BGHpA (Alias: CN4980) was a gift from Allen Institute for Brain Science & Boaz Levi (Addgene plasmid # 230167 ; http://n2t.net/addgene:230167 ; RRID:Addgene_230167)
