[The description below was written by a language model from this plasmid's Addgene catalogue record and pLannotate feature annotations shown in this document.]
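Description:
AiP14980 - pAAV-AiE1390h-minBG-SYFP2-P2A-3XFLAG-10aa-H2B-WPRE3-BGHpA (alias CN4980) is an AAV transfer plasmid of about 5.2 kb built on a pAAV2 backbone and intended for packaging into recombinant adeno-associated virus for delivery to brain tissue. It is maintained in bacteria through a high-copy ColE1/pUC-type origin and selected with ampicillin via the bla gene. The backbone also carries an f1 phage origin. The annotation also reports short phage N15 telomere-like motifs and small bom and rop fragments. The expression cassette lies between AAV2 inverted terminal repeats, which supply the signals for genome replication and encapsidation. One ITR is annotated in full, while the other is detected only as short fragments in the sequencing-derived record.

The payload is a reporter unit controlled by the AiE1390h enhancer placed upstream of a minimal beta-globin promoter (minBG). Neither element is annotated in the feature table, but the unannotated stretch between the left ITR and the SYFP2 start would accommodate them. The minimal promoter is expected to have little activity alone, so expression depends on the enhancer, which the record describes as designed to direct transgene expression in specific brain cell populations. It does not say which populations. The open reading frame encodes the yellow fluorescent protein SYFP2, a P2A self-cleaving peptide, and then human histone H2B carrying an N-terminal 3xFLAG tag joined by a 10-amino-acid linker. Labelled cells should therefore contain free SYFP2 together with a separate chromatin-bound, epitope-tagged nuclear marker, which suits antibody detection or nuclear identification. A shortened WPRE (WPRE3) enhances transcript expression, and a bovine growth hormone polyadenylation signal terminates the message. The construct belongs to a collection of enhancer AAVs for genetic access to cortical cell types.
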