Features (pLannotate 1.2.2; 20 found; start..end, strand, type, name):
     12..39      +  repeat_region  AAV2 ITR (fragment): inverted terminal repeat of adeno-associated virus serotype 2 inverted
     68..95      +  repeat_region  AAV2 ITR (fragment): inverted terminal repeat of adeno-associated virus serotype 2 inverted
    536..1252    +  CDS            SYFP2: SYFP2 is a basic (constitutively fluorescent) yellow fluorescent protein published in 2006, derived from Aequorea victoria. It is reported to be a very rapidly-maturing monomer with moderate acid sensitivity.
   1331..1396    +  CDS            3xFLAG: three tandem FLAG® epitope tags, followed by an enterokinase cleavage site
   1427..1804    +  CDS            H2B: human histone H2B; HIST1H2BJ
   1838..1995    +  misc_feature   WPRE (fragment): woodchuck hepatitis virus posttranscriptional regulatory element
   2001..2081    +  misc_feature   WPRE (fragment): woodchuck hepatitis virus posttranscriptional regulatory element
   2098..2209    +  polyA_signal   bGH poly(A) signal: bovine growth hormone polyadenylation signal
   2327..2467    +  repeat_region  AAV2 ITR: inverted terminal repeat of adeno-associated virus serotype 2 inverted
   2474..2501    +  misc_feature   telR: telR; telomeric sequence from coliphage N15
   2502..2529    +  misc_feature   telL: telL; telomeric sequence from coliphage N15
   2530..2579    -  misc_feature   bom (fragment): basis of mobility region from pBR322
   2598..3053    +  rep_origin     f1 ori (sequence partly withheld): f1 bacteriophage origin of replication; arrow indicates direction of (+) strand synthesis
   3054..3103    -  misc_feature   bom (fragment): basis of mobility region from pBR322
   3205..3240    -  CDS            rop (fragment): Rop protein, which maintains plasmids at low copy number; rop
   3335..3439    +  promoter       AmpR promoter: bla
   3440..4300    +  CDS            AmpR: β-lactamase; bla; confers resistance to ampicillin, carbenicillin, and related antibiotics
   4471..5059    +  rep_origin     ori: high-copy-number ColE1/pMB1/pBR322/pUC origin of replication
   5116..5143    +  misc_feature   telR: telR; telomeric sequence from coliphage N15
   5144..5171    +  misc_feature   telL: telL; telomeric sequence from coliphage N15
>Addgene plasmid #230167 | AiP14980 - pAAV-AiE1390h-minBG-SYFP2-P2A-3XFLAG-10aa-H2B-WPRE3-BGHpA (Alias: CN4980) | addgene full sequence | sequence record 461892 | Addgene NGS Result
CCTGCAGGCAGCTGCGCGCTCGCTCGCTCACTGAGGCCGCCCGGGCGTCGGGCGACCTTTGGTCGCCCGG
CCTCAGTGAGCGAGCGAGCGCGCAGAGAGGGAGTGGCCAACTCCATCACTAGGGGTTCCTGCGGCCGCAC
GCGTCATACGGATACTTCCTTCCCCCCAGAATTGTTTCACATTCTAACTTAAGGCTGATGCTAAATATAC
AGGACTGCTGATTTCATAGACAAAAAAAAAAGTAAGCCTTAAGTAAATATAAGATTCAGTTTTGAATTGT
ACAAGAAAATTCCTGTGTGTGGGCTCAGCACGCAGTTACATCCTGACTGTGGTGCGATTCCCAGTGCGAA
CAGCATTTGGAGCTCATGAAGCAGTTAGAGTTCGCTCCCATATCTGCGTTTCAGCAGGCAGTGGGGTTGC
TTTCCCAGGCCAAATGGAGCTCGGGCTGGGCATAAAAGTCAGGGCAGAGCCATCTATTGCTTACATTTGC
TTCTGGGATCCAGATCTTTCGAAGCTAGCGCTACCGGTCGCCACCATGGTCTCCAAGGGCGAGGAGCTGT
TCACCGGGGTGGTGCCCATCCTGGTCGAGCTGGACGGCGATGTCAACGGCCACAAGTTCAGCGTGTCCGG
CGAGGGCGAGGGCGATGCCACCTACGGCAAGCTGACCCTGAAGCTGATCTGCACCACCGGCAAGCTGCCC
GTGCCCTGGCCCACCCTCGTGACCACCCTGGGCTACGGCGTGCAGTGCTTCGCCCGCTACCCCGACCACA
TGAAGCAGCACGACTTCTTCAAGTCCGCCATGCCCGAAGGCTACGTCCAGGAGCGCACCATCTTCTTCAA
AGACGACGGCAACTACAAGACCCGCGCCGAGGTGAAGTTCGAGGGCGACACCCTGGTGAACCGCATCGAG
CTGAAGGGCATCGACTTCAAGGAGGACGGCAACATCCTGGGGCACAAGCTGGAGTACAACTACAACAGCC
ACAACGTCTATATCACCGCCGACAAGCAGAAGAACGGCATCAAGGCCAACTTCAAGATCCGCCACAACAT
CGAGGACGGCGGCGTGCAGCTCGCCGACCACTACCAGCAGAACACCCCCATCGGCGACGGCCCCGTGCTG
CTGCCCGACAACCACTACCTGAGCTACCAGTCCAAGCTGAGCAAAGACCCCAACGAGAAGCGCGATCACA
TGGTCCTGCTGGAGTTCGTGACCGCCGCCGGGATCACTCTCGGCATGGACGAGCTGTACAAGGGCTCTGG
TGCTACCAACTTCTCACTGTTGAAACAGGCAGGGGATGTAGAGGAGAATCCAGGGCCTGGTGCTAGTGGA
GACTACAAAGACCATGACGGAGATTATAAAGATCATGACATCGATTACAAGGATGACGATGACAAGTCCG
GACTCAGATCTGGAGGCTCCGGAGGCCCAGAGCCAGCGAAGTCTGCTCCCGCCCCGAAAAAGGGCTCCAA
GAAGGCGGTGACTAAGGCGCAGAAGAAAGGCGGCAAGAAGCGCAAGCGCAGCCGCAAGGAGAGCTATTCC
ATCTATGTGTATAAGGTTCTGAAGCAGGTCCACCCTGACACCGGCATTTCGTCCAAGGCCATGGGCATCA
TGAACTCGTTTGTGAACGACATTTTCGAGCGCATCGCAGGTGAGGCTTCCCGCCTGGCGCATTACAACAA
GCGCTCGACCATCACCTCCAGGGAGATCCAGACGGCCGTGCGCCTGCTGCTGCCTGGGGAGTTGGCCAAG
CACGCCGTGTCCGAGGGTACTAAGGCCATCACCAAGTACACCAGCGCTAAGTAATGAGGCGCGCCGCGGC
CGCGAATTCGATATCATAATCAACCTCTGGATTACAAAATTTGTGAAAGATTGACTGGTATTCTTAACTA
TGTTGCTCCTTTTACGCTATGTGGATACGCTGCTTTAATGCCTTTGTATCATGCTATTGCTTCCCGTATG
GCTTTCATTTTCTCCTCCTTGTATAAATCCTGGTTAGTTCTTGCCACGGCGGAACTCATCGCCGCCTGCC
TTGCCCGCTGCTGGACAGGGGCTCGGCTGTTGGGCACTGACAATTCCGTGGCTCGAGAGATCTTCGACTG
TGCCTTCTAGTTGCCAGCCATCTGTTGTTTGCCCCTCCCCCGTGCCTTCCTTGACCCTGGAAGGTGCCAC
TCCCACTGTCCTTTCCTAATAAAATGAGGAAATTGCATCGCATTGTCTGAGTAGGTGTCATTCTATTCTG
GGGGGTGGGGTGGGGCAGGACAGCAAGGGGGAGGATTGGGAAGACAATAGCAGGCATGAGATCTCACGTG
CGGACCGAGCGGCCGCAGGAACCCCTAGTGATGGAGTTGGCCACTCCCTCTCTGCGCGCTCGCTCGCTCA
CTGAGGCCGGGCGACCAAAGGTCGCCCGACGCCCGGGCTTTGCCCGGGCGGCCTCAGTGAGCGAGCGAGC
GCGCAGCTGCCTGCAGGGGCGCCTATCAGCACACAATTGCCCATTATACGCGCGTATAATGGACTATTGT
GTGCTGATATGATGCGGTATTTTCTCCTTACGCATCTGTGCGGTATTTCACACCGCATA
[95 nt withheld, positions 2580-2674]
T
[46 nt withheld, positions 2676-2721]
C
[141 nt withheld, positions 2723-2863]
CCTTTGACGTTGGAGTCCACGTTCTTT
[37 nt withheld, positions 2891-2927]
ACTCTATCTCGGGCTATTCTTTTGATTTATAAGGGATTTTGCCGATTTCGGTCTATTGGTTAAAAAATGA
GCTGATTTAACAAAAATTTAACGCGAATTTTAACAAAATATTAACGTTTACAATTTTATGGTGCACTCTC
AGTACAATCTGCTCTGATGCCGCATAGTTAAGCCAGCCCCGACACCCGCCAACACCCGCTGACGCGCCCT
GACGGGCTTGTCTGCTCCCGGCATCCGCTTACAGACAAGCTGTGACCGTCTCCGGGAGCTGCATGTGTCA
GAGGTTTTCACCGTCATCACCGAAACGCGCGAGACGAAAGGGCCTCGTGATACGCCTATTTTTATAGGTT
AATGTCATGATAATAATGGTTTCTTAGACGTCAGGTGGCACTTTTCGGGGAAATGTGCGCGGAACCCCTA
TTTGTTTATTTTTCTAAATACATTCAAATATGTATCCGCTCATGAGACAATAACCCTGATAAATGCTTCA
ATAATATTGAAAAAGGAAGAGTATGAGTATTCAACATTTCCGTGTCGCCCTTATTCCCTTTTTTGCGGCA
TTTTGCCTTCCTGTTTTTGCTCACCCAGAAACGCTGGTGAAAGTAAAAGATGCTGAAGATCAGTTGGGTG
CACGAGTGGGTTACATCGAACTGGATCTCAACAGCGGTAAGATCCTTGAGAGTTTTCGCCCCGAAGAACG
TTTTCCAATGATGAGCACTTTTAAAGTTCTGCTATGTGGCGCGGTATTATCCCGTATTGACGCCGGGCAA
GAGCAACTCGGTCGCCGCATACACTATTCTCAGAATGACTTGGTTGAGTACTCACCAGTCACAGAAAAGC
ATCTTACGGATGGCATGACAGTAAGAGAATTATGCAGTGCTGCCATAACCATGAGTGATAACACTGCGGC
CAACTTACTTCTGACAACGATCGGAGGACCGAAGGAGCTAACCGCTTTTTTGCACAACATGGGGGATCAT
GTAACTCGCCTTGATCGTTGGGAACCGGAGCTGAATGAAGCCATACCAAACGACGAGCGTGACACCACGA
TGCCTGTAGCAATGGCAACAACGTTGCGCAAACTATTAACTGGCGAACTACTTACTCTAGCTTCCCGGCA
ACAATTAATAGACTGGATGGAGGCGGATAAAGTTGCAGGACCACTTCTGCGCTCGGCCCTTCCGGCTGGC
TGGTTTATTGCTGATAAATCTGGAGCCGGTGAGCGTGGGTCTCGCGGTATCATTGCAGCACTGGGGCCAG
ATGGTAAGCCCTCCCGTATCGTAGTTATCTACACGACGGGGAGTCAGGCAACTATGGATGAACGAAATAG
ACAGATCGCTGAGATAGGTGCCTCACTGATTAAGCATTGGTAACTGTCAGACCAAGTTTACTCATATATA
CTTTAGATTGATTTAAAACTTCATTTTTAATTTAAAAGGATCTAGGTGAAGATCCTTTTTGATAATCTCA
TGACCAAAATCCCTTAACGTGAGTTTTCGTTCCACTGAGCGTCAGACCCCGTAGAAAAGATCAAAGGATC
TTCTTGAGATCCTTTTTTTCTGCGCGTAATCTGCTGCTTGCAAACAAAAAAACCACCGCTACCAGCGGTG
GTTTGTTTGCCGGATCAAGAGCTACCAACTCTTTTTCCGAAGGTAACTGGCTTCAGCAGAGCGCAGATAC
CAAATACTGTTCTTCTAGTGTAGCCGTAGTTAGGCCACCACTTCAAGAACTCTGTAGCACCGCCTACATA
CCTCGCTCTGCTAATCCTGTTACCAGTGGCTGCTGCCAGTGGCGATAAGTCGTGTCTTACCGGGTTGGAC
TCAAGACGATAGTTACCGGATAAGGCGCAGCGGTCGGGCTGAACGGGGGGTTCGTGCACACAGCCCAGCT
TGGAGCGAACGACCTACACCGAACTGAGATACCTACAGCGTGAGCTATGAGAAAGCGCCACGCTTCCCGA
AGGGAGAAAGGCGGACAGGTATCCGGTAAGCGGCAGGGTCGGAACAGGAGAGCGCACGAGGGAGCTTCCA
GGGGGAAACGCCTGGTATCTTTATAGTCCTGTCGGGTTTCGCCACCTCTGACTTGAGCGTCGATTTTTGT
GATGCTCGTCAGGGGGGCGGAGCCTATGGAAAAACGCCAGCAACGCGGCCTTTTTACGGTTCCTGGCCTT
TTGCTGGCCTTTTGCTCATATCAGCACACAATTGCCCATTATACGCGCGTATAATGGACTATTGTGTGCT
GATAACATGT
